Addgene plasmid #102251: Kif5A-CIBN
Purpose: Expresses fusion of kinesin heavy chain 5A (1-572) and CIB1 (1-170)
Depositing lab: Bianxiao Cui. Publication: Optogenetic control of molecular motors and organelle distributions in cells. Duan L, Che D, Zhang K, Ong Q, Guo S, Cui B. Chem Biol. 2015 May 21;22(5):671-82. doi: 10.1016/j.chembiol.2015.04.014. Epub 2015 May 9. PubMed 25963241.
Backbone
  Vector backbone: pEGFP-N1
  Backbone size w/o insert (bp): 6100
  Total vector size (bp): 3900
  Vector type: Mammalian Expression
Growth in bacteria
  Bacterial resistance: Kanamycin, 50 μg/mL
  Growth temperature: 37°C
  Growth strain: DH5alpha
  Copy number: Unknown
Gene/Insert
  Gene/Insert name: Kif5A-CIB1 (alt names: CIB1; Kif5A)
  Species: R. norvegicus (rat), A. thaliana (mustard weed)
  Insert size (bp): 2200
  Entrez Gene: Kif5a; CIB1 (a.k.a. AT4G34530, T4L20.110, T4L20_110, cryptochrome-interacting basic-helix-loop-helix 1)
  Promoter: CMV
  Cloning method: Gibson Cloning
  Sequencing primers: 5′ CMV forward
Terms and licenses: Academic/Nonprofit Terms; Industry Terms: Not Available to Industry
How to cite: Kif5A-CIBN was a gift from Bianxiao Cui (Addgene plasmid # 102251 ; http://n2t.net/addgene:102251 ; RRID:Addgene_102251)
