[The description below was written by a language model from this plasmid's Addgene catalogue record and pLannotate feature annotations shown in this document.]
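Description:
Kif5A-CIBN is a mammalian expression plasmid built on the pEGFP-N1 backbone that produces a fusion of a truncated rat kinesin-1 heavy chain, Kif5A (residues 1–572), with CIBN, the N-terminal 170 residues of the Arabidopsis thaliana transcription factor CIB1. The fusion was assembled by Gibson cloning and is transcribed from the human cytomegalovirus immediate-early enhancer and promoter, with the Kif5A fragment placed upstream of CIBN and an SV40 polyadenylation signal terminating the transcript. No EGFP coding sequence appears in the annotated features, so the backbone's fluorescent reporter seems to have been replaced by the insert. The catalogue's size fields look swapped: the sequenced plasmid is about 6.1 kb, which matches the figure listed as "backbone without insert" rather than the one listed as total size.

The plasmid replicates in E. coli through a high-copy ColE1/pUC-type origin and also carries an f1 phage origin. A single Tn5 aminoglycoside phosphotransferase gene (NeoR/KanR) is driven by tandem bacterial (bla) and SV40 early promoters and followed by an HSV TK polyadenylation signal, giving kanamycin resistance in bacteria and G418 selection in mammalian cells. The short ble and bGH poly(A) annotations are fragments, probably backbone remnants rather than functional parts.

CIBN binds cryptochrome 2 (CRY2) once CRY2 has absorbed blue light. A motor–CIBN fusion can therefore be recruited by light to a CRY2-tagged partner supplied from a separate construct. This fits the associated work on optogenetic control of molecular motors and organelle distribution in cells, where the truncated kinesin serves as the microtubule-dependent motor component.
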