Features (pLannotate 1.2.2; 13 found; start..end, strand, type, name):
     61..364     +  enhancer       CMV enhancer: human cytomegalovirus immediate early enhancer
    365..568     +  promoter       CMV promoter: human cytomegalovirus (CMV) immediate early promoter
    630..2324    +  CDS            Kif5a (fragment): KIF5A_RAT - Experimental evidence at protein level: Swiss-Prot protein existence level 1. Microtubule-dependent motor required for slow axonal transport of neurofilament proteins (NFH, NFM and NFL). Can induce formation of neurite-like membrane protrusions in non-neuronal cells in a ZFYVE27-dependent manner. The ZFYVE27-KIF5A complex contributes to the vesicular transport of VAPA, VAPB, SURF4, RAB11A, RAB11B and RTN3 proteins in neurons (By similarity). Required for anterograde axonal transportation of MAPK8IP3/JIP3 which is essential for MAPK8IP3/JIP3 function in axon elongation (PubMed:23576
   2349..2858    +  CDS            CIBN: N-terminal portion of the CIB1 transcription factor from Arabidopsis thaliana binds to CRY2 (cryptochrome 2) that has absorbed blue light (Kennedy et al., 2010)
   2876..2997    +  polyA_signal   SV40 poly(A) signal: SV40 polyadenylation signal
   3031..3459    -  rep_origin     f1 ori (sequence partly withheld): f1 bacteriophage origin of replication; arrow indicates direction of (+) strand synthesis
   3486..3590    +  promoter       AmpR promoter: bla
   3592..3949    +  promoter       SV40 promoter: SV40 enhancer and early promoter
   3984..4778    +  CDS            NeoR/KanR: aminoglycoside phosphotransferase from Tn5; aph(3')-II (or nptII); confers resistance to neomycin, kanamycin, and G418 (Geneticin®)
   4799..4951    +  CDS            ble (fragment): BLE_KLEPN - Experimental evidence at protein level: Swiss-Prot protein existence level 1. Binding protein with a strong affinity to the bleomycin family of antibiotics. Binds to CL990; an antimitotic-antibiotic compound. From Klebsiella pneumoniae.
   5010..5057    +  polyA_signal   HSV TK poly(A) signal: herpes simplex virus thymidine kinase polyadenylation signal (Cole and Stacy, 1985)
   5148..5164    -  polyA_signal   bGH poly(A) signal (fragment): bovine growth hormone polyadenylation signal
   5386..5974    +  rep_origin     ori: high-copy-number ColE1/pMB1/pBR322/pUC origin of replication
>Addgene plasmid #102251 | Kif5A-CIBN | addgene full sequence | sequence record 198853 | Addgene NGS Result
TAGTTATTAATAGTAATCAATTACGGGGTCATTAGTTCATAGCCCATATATGGAGTTCCGCGTTACATAA
CTTACGGTAAATGGCCCGCCTGGCTGACCGCCCAACGACCCCCGCCCATTGACGTCAATAATGACGTATG
TTCCCATAGTAACGCCAATAGGGACTTTCCATTGACGTCAATGGGTGGAGTATTTACGGTAAACTGCCCA
CTTGGCAGTACATCAAGTGTATCATATGCCAAGTACGCCCCCTATTGACGTCAATGACGGTAAATGGCCC
GCCTGGCATTATGCCCAGTACATGACCTTATGGGACTTTCCTACTTGGCAGTACATCTACGTATTAGTCA
TCGCTATTACCATGGTGATGCGGTTTTGGCAGTACATCAATGGGCGTGGATAGCGGTTTGACTCACGGGG
ATTTCCAAGTCTCCACCCCATTGACGTCAATGGGAGTTTGTTTTGGCACCAAAATCAACGGGACTTTCCA
AAATGTCGTAACAACTCCGCCCCATTGACGCAAATGGGCGGTAGGCGTGTACGGTGGGAGGTCTATATAA
GCAGAGCTGGTTTAGTGAACCGTCAGATCCGCTAGCGCTAAGCTTGCCACCATGGGCGCGCCTGAATTCG
CGGAGACCAATAACGAATGCAGCATCAAGGTGCTTTGCCGATTTCGGCCCCTGAACCAGGCCGAGATCCT
GCGGGGGGACAAGTTCATCCCCATTTTCCAAGGGGACGACAGCGTCATTATTGGGGGAAAGCCATATGTC
TTCGACCGTGTATTCCCCCCAAACACGACTCAGGAGCAGGTTTACCACGCCTGTGCCATGCAGATCGTCA
AAGACGTCCTTGCTGGCTACAACGGCACAATTTTTGCTTATGGACAGACATCCTCAGGGAAAACGCACAC
CATGGAGGGAAAGCTGCACGACCCTCAGCTCATGGGCATCATTCCCCGGATCGCCCGAGACATCTTCAAC
CACATCTACTCCATGGATGAGAACCTTGAGTTCCACATTAAGGTGTCTTACTTTGAGATTTACCTGGATA
AGATCCGTGACCTTTTGGATGTGACCAAGACAAACCTGTCTGTGCATGAGGACAAAAACCGGGTGCCGTT
TGTCAAGGGTTGTACCGAACGCTTTGTGTCCAGCCCAGAGGAGATTCTGGATGTGATTGATGAGGGGAAG
TCGAACCGTCACGTTGCCGTCACCAACATGAATGAGCACAGCTCTCGGAGTCACAGCATCTTCCTCATCA
ACATCAAGCAGGAGAACATAGAGACGGAGCAGAAGCTCAGCGGGAAACTGTACCTTGTGGATCTGGCCGG
AAGCGAGAAGGTCAGCAAGACAGGAGCAGAGGGAGCCGTTCTGGATGAGGCAAAGAATATCAATAAGTCG
CTGTCGGCCCTGGGGAATGTGATCTCTGCTCTGGCCGAGGGCACTAAAAGCTACGTGCCGTACCGTGACA
GCAAAATGACGAGGATTCTCCAGGACTCTCTGGGAGGGAACTGCAGGACCACCATGTTCATCTGCTGCTC
ACCATCCAGCTACAATGACGCAGAGACCAAGTCCACACTCATGTTTGGGCAGCGGGCAAAGACCATCAAG
AACACTGCCTCAGTGAATCTGGAGTTGACTGCTGAGCAATGGAAGAAGAAATATGAGAAGGAGAAGGAGA
AGACCAAGGCCCAGAAGGAGACAATTGCGAAGCTGGAGGCTGAGCTTAGCCGGTGGCGCAATGGAGAGAA
TGTGCCTGAGACTGAGCGCCTGGCTGGAGAGGACTCAGCTCTGGCAGCCGAGATCTGTGAGGAGACCCCT
GTGAATGACAACTCATCCATCGTGGTACGCATCGCACCGGAGGAAAGGCAGAAATACGAGGAAGAGATCC
GCCGTCTCTACAAGCAGCTCGACGACAAGGATGATGAGATCAACCAGCAGAGCCAACTCATTGAGAAGCT
GAAGCAGCAGATGCTGGACCAGGAAGAGCTGCTAGTGTCCACTCGGGGAGACAATGAGAAGGTCCAGCGG
GAGCTGAGCCACCTGCAGTCTGAGAACGATGCCGCGAAGGAGGAGGTGAAGGAAGTGTTGCAGGCCCTGG
AGGAGCTGGCAGTCAACTATGACCAGAAGTCCCAGGAGGTGGAGGAGAAGAGCCAGCAGAACCAGCTGCT
GGTGGATGAGCTGTCCCAGAAAGTGGCCACCATGCTGTCCCTGGAGTCTGAGCTACAGCGGCTCCAGGAA
GTCAGTGGACACCAGCGAAAACGGATTGCTGAGGTGCTGAATGGACTGATGAAGGACCTGAGTGAGTTCA
GTGTCATCGTGGGCAAGTCGACTATGTACAAGGGATCCATGAATGGAGCTATAGGAGGTGACCTTTTGCT
CAATTTTCCTGACATGTCGGTCCTAGAGCGCCAAAGGGCTCACCTCAAGTACCTCAATCCCACCTTTGAT
TCTCCTCTCGCCGGCTTCTTTGCCGATTCTTCAATGATTACCGGCGGCGAGATGGACAGCTATCTTTCGA
CTGCCGGTTTGAATCTTCCGATGATGTACGGTGAGACGACGGTGGAAGGTGATTCAAGACTCTCAATTTC
GCCGGAAACGACGCTTGGGACTGGAAATTTCAAGGCAGCGAAGTTTGATACAGAGACTAAGGATTGTAAT
GAGGCGGCGAAGAAGATGACGATGAACAGAGATGACCTAGTAGAAGAAGGAGAAGAAGAGAAGTCGAAAA
TAACAGAGCAAAACAATGGGAGCACAAAAAGCATCAAGAAGATGAAACACAAAGCCAAGAAAGAAGAGAA
CAATTTCTCTAATGATTCATCTAAAGTGACGAAGGAATTGGAGAAAACGGATTATATTTAACAATTGTTG
TTGTTAACTTGTTTATTGCAGCTTATAATGGTTACAAATAAAGCAATAGCATCACAAATTTCACAAATAA
AGCATTTTTTTCACTGCATTCTAGTTGTGGTTTGTCCAAACTCATCAATGTATCTTAAGGCGTAAATTGT
AAGCGTTAATATTTTGTTAAAATTCGCGTTAAATTTTTGTTAAATCAGCTCATTTTTTAACCAATAGGCC
GAAATCGGCAAAATCCCTTATAAATCAAAAGAATAGACCGAGATAGGGT
[37 nt withheld, positions 3130-3166]
AAAGAACGTGGACTCCAACGTCAAAGG
[49 nt withheld, positions 3194-3242]
T
[91 nt withheld, positions 3244-3334]
G
[124 nt withheld, positions 3336-3459]
CAGGTGGCACTTTTCGGGGAAATGTGCGCGGAACCCCTATTTGTTTATTTTTCTAAATACATTCAAATAT
GTATCCGCTCATGAGACAATAACCCTGATAAATGCTTCAATAATATTGAAAAAGGAAGAGTCCTGAGGCG
GAAAGAACCAGCTGTGGAATGTGTGTCAGTTAGGGTGTGGAAAGTCCCCAGGCTCCCCAGCAGGCAGAAG
TATGCAAAGCATGCATCTCAATTAGTCAGCAACCAGGTGTGGAAAGTCCCCAGGCTCCCCAGCAGGCAGA
AGTATGCAAAGCATGCATCTCAATTAGTCAGCAACCATAGTCCCGCCCCTAACTCCGCCCATCCCGCCCC
TAACTCCGCCCAGTTCCGCCCATTCTCCGCCCCATGGCTGACTAATTTTTTTTATTTATGCAGAGGCCGA
GGCCGCCTCGGCCTCTGAGCTATTCCAGAAGTAGTGAGGAGGCTTTTTTGGAGGCCTAGGCTTTTGCAAA
GATCGATCAAGAGACAGGATGAGGATCGTTTCGCATGATTGAACAAGATGGATTGCACGCAGGTTCTCCG
GCCGCTTGGGTGGAGAGGCTATTCGGCTATGACTGGGCACAACAGACAATCGGCTGCTCTGATGCCGCCG
TGTTCCGGCTGTCAGCGCAGGGGCGCCCGGTTCTTTTTGTCAAGACCGACCTGTCCGGTGCCCTGAATGA
ACTGCAAGACGAGGCAGCGCGGCTATCGTGGCTGGCCACGACGGGCGTTCCTTGCGCAGCTGTGCTCGAC
GTTGTCACTGAAGCGGGAAGGGACTGGCTGCTATTGGGCGAAGTGCCGGGGCAGGATCTCCTGTCATCTC
ACCTTGCTCCTGCCGAGAAAGTATCCATCATGGCTGATGCAATGCGGCGGCTGCATACGCTTGATCCGGC
TACCTGCCCATTCGACCACCAAGCGAAACATCGCATCGAGCGAGCACGTACTCGGATGGAAGCCGGTCTT
GTCGATCAGGATGATCTGGACGAAGAGCATCAGGGGCTCGCGCCAGCCGAACTGTTCGCCAGGCTCAAGG
CGAGCATGCCCGACGGCGAGGATCTCGTCGTGACCCATGGCGATGCCTGCTTGCCGAATATCATGGTGGA
AAATGGCCGCTTTTCTGGATTCATCGACTGTGGCCGGCTGGGTGTGGCGGACCGCTATCAGGACATAGCG
TTGGCTACCCGTGATATTGCTGAAGAGCTTGGCGGCGAATGGGCTGACCGCTTCCTCGTGCTTTACGGTA
TCGCCGCTCCCGATTCGCAGCGCATCGCCTTCTATCGCCTTCTTGACGAGTTCTTCTGAGCGGGACTCTG
GGGTTCGAAATGACCGACCAAGCGACGCCCAACCTGCCATCACGAGATTTCGATTCCACCGCCGCCTTCT
ATGAAAGGTTGGGCTTCGGAATCGTTTTCCGGGACGCCGGCTGGATGATCCTCCAGCGCGGGGATCTCAT
GCTGGAGTTCTTCGCCCACCCTAGGGGGAGGCTAACTGAAACACGGAAGGAGACAATACCGGAAGGAACC
CGCGCTATGACGGCAATAAAAAGACAGAATAAAACGCACGGTGTTGGGTCGTTTGTTCATAAACGCGGGG
TTCGGTCCCAGGGCTGGCACTCTGTCGATACCCCACCGAGACCCCATTGGGGCCAATACGCCCGCGTTTC
TTCCTTTTCCCCACCCCACCCCCCAAGTTCGGGTGAAGGCCCAGGGCTCGCAGCCAACGTCGGGGCGGCA
GGCCCTGCCATAGCCTCAGGTTACTCATATATACTTTAGATTGATTTAAAACTTCATTTTTAATTTAAAA
GGATCTAGGTGAAGATCCTTTTTGATAATCTCATGACCAAAATCCCTTAACGTGAGTTTTCGTTCCACTG
AGCGTCAGACCCCGTAGAAAAGATCAAAGGATCTTCTTGAGATCCTTTTTTTCTGCGCGTAATCTGCTGC
TTGCAAACAAAAAAACCACCGCTACCAGCGGTGGTTTGTTTGCCGGATCAAGAGCTACCAACTCTTTTTC
CGAAGGTAACTGGCTTCAGCAGAGCGCAGATACCAAATACTGTTCTTCTAGTGTAGCCGTAGTTAGGCCA
CCACTTCAAGAACTCTGTAGCACCGCCTACATACCTCGCTCTGCTAATCCTGTTACCAGTGGCTGCTGCC
AGTGGCGATAAGTCGTGTCTTACCGGGTTGGACTCAAGACGATAGTTACCGGATAAGGCGCAGCGGTCGG
GCTGAACGGGGGGTTCGTGCACACAGCCCAGCTTGGAGCGAACGACCTACACCGAACTGAGATACCTACA
GCGTGAGCTATGAGAAAGCGCCACGCTTCCCGAAGGGAGAAAGGCGGACAGGTATCCGGTAAGCGGCAGG
GTCGGAACAGGAGAGCGCACGAGGGAGCTTCCAGGGGGAAACGCCTGGTATCTTTATAGTCCTGTCGGGT
TTCGCCACCTCTGACTTGAGCGTCGATTTTTGTGATGCTCGTCAGGGGGGCGGAGCCTATGGAAAAACGC
CAGCAACGCGGCCTTTTTACGGTTCCTGGCCTTTTGCTGGCCTTTTGCTCACATGTTCTTTCCTGCGTTA
TCCCCTGATTCTGTGGATAACCGTATTACCGCCATGCAT
